Addgene plasmid #236457: pHAGE2-EF1alpha TDH
Purpose: stable expression of TDH using viral infection
Depositing lab: Michele Pagano. Depositing organization: NYU Grossman School of Medicine. Publication: The TDH-GCN5L1-Fbxo15-KBP axis limits mitochondrial biogenesis in mouse embryonic stem cells. Donato V, Bonora M, Simoneschi D, Sartini D, Kudo Y, Saraf A, Florens L, Washburn MP, Stadtfeld M, Pinton P, Pagano M. Nat Cell Biol. 2017 Apr;19(4):341-351. doi: 10.1038/ncb3491. Epub 2017 Mar 20. PubMed 28319092.
Backbone
  Vector backbone: pHAGE2-EF1alpha
  Vector type: Mammalian Expression
Growth in bacteria
  Bacterial resistance: Ampicillin, 100 μg/mL
  Growth temperature: 37°C
  Growth strain: DH5alpha
  Copy number: High Copy
Gene/Insert
  Gene/Insert name: TDH
  Species: M. musculus (mouse)
  Entrez Gene: Tdh
  Cloning method: Restriction Enzyme; 5′ cloning site Unknown (unknown if destroyed)
Terms and licenses: Academic/Nonprofit Terms; Industry Terms: Not Available to Industry
How to cite: pHAGE2-EF1alpha TDH was a gift from Michele Pagano (Addgene plasmid # 236457 ; http://n2t.net/addgene:236457 ; RRID:Addgene_236457)
