[The description below was written by a language model from this plasmid's Addgene catalogue record and pLannotate feature annotations shown in this document.]
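Description:
pHAGE2-EF1alpha TDH is catalogued as a mammalian expression plasmid built on the pHAGE2-EF1alpha backbone and intended for stable expression of mouse TDH (L-threonine dehydrogenase, Entrez gene Tdh) by viral infection. TDH catalyses the NAD+-dependent oxidation of L-threonine to 2-amino-3-ketobutyrate, the first step of threonine catabolism. The backbone name implies a lentiviral transfer vector in which the EF1alpha promoter drives the insert. The plasmid is recorded as high copy and ampicillin selected in E. coli. The insert was placed by restriction cloning, but the cloning sites are not recorded.

The annotated 6,072 nt sequence does not match that catalogue description well. It does contain a full-length mouse Tdh coding sequence, together with a ColE1/pUC-type origin, an f1 origin, and the AmpR promoter and β-lactamase gene. However, no EF1alpha promoter, LTRs, packaging signal, RRE, cPPT or WPRE are annotated. The elements surrounding Tdh are instead typical of a small bacterial cloning or in vitro transcription vector. These include a complete lacI gene with its promoter, a CAP binding site, the lac promoter and operator, a T7 promoter upstream of the insert, an opposing SP6 promoter downstream, and a lacZα fragment.

There are unannotated stretches of roughly 450 to 500 nt on either side of the Tdh reading frame, and their content cannot be determined from the table. No mammalian selection marker, tag or reporter is annotated or recorded. The sequenced plasmid may therefore differ from the stated lentiviral backbone, and the record gives no basis for resolving this. Users planning viral delivery should confirm the vector's identity before relying on the catalogue description.
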