Features (pLannotate 1.2.2; 14 found; start..end, strand, type, name):
    863..1451    +  rep_origin     ori: high-copy-number ColE1/pMB1/pBR322/pUC origin of replication
   1634..1687    +  CDS            lacI (fragment): lac repressor; lacI; The lac repressor binds to the lac operator to inhibit transcription in E. coli. This inhibition can be relieved by adding lactose or isopropyl-β-D-thiogalactopyranoside (IPTG).
   1729..1806    +  promoter       lacI promoter: lacI
   1807..2889    +  CDS            lacI: lac repressor; lacI; The lac repressor binds to the lac operator to inhibit transcription in E. coli. This inhibition can be relieved by adding lactose or isopropyl-β-D-thiogalactopyranoside (IPTG).
   2902..2923    +  protein_bind   CAP binding site: CAP binding activates transcription in the presence of cAMP. E. coli catabolite activator protein
   2938..2968    +  promoter       lac promoter: promoter for the E. coli lac operon
   2976..2992    +  protein_bind   lac operator: The lac repressor binds to the lac operator to inhibit transcription in E. coli. This inhibition can be relieved by adding lactose or isopropyl-β-D-thiogalactopyranoside (IPTG). lac repressor encoded by lacI
   3035..3053    +  promoter       T7 promoter: promoter for bacteriophage T7 RNA polymerase
   3512..4630    +  CDS            Tdh: TDH_MOUSE - Experimental evidence at protein level: Swiss-Prot protein existence level 1. Catalyzes the NAD(+)-dependent oxidation of L-threonine to 2- amino-3-ketobutyrate, mediating L-threonine catabolism. From Mus musculus (Mouse).
   5135..5153    -  promoter       SP6 promoter: promoter for bacteriophage SP6 RNA polymerase
   5157..5314    +  CDS            lacZα (fragment): LacZα fragment of β-galactosidase; lacZ fragment
   5319..5773    +  rep_origin     f1 ori (sequence partly withheld): f1 bacteriophage origin of replication; arrow indicates direction of (+) strand synthesis
   5799..5903    +  promoter       AmpR promoter: bla
   5904..692     +  CDS            AmpR (across the origin): β-lactamase; bla; confers resistance to ampicillin, carbenicillin, and related antibiotics
>Addgene plasmid #236457 | pHAGE2-EF1alpha TDH | addgene full sequence | sequence record 473491 | Addgene NGS Result
GTTTTCGCCCCGAAGAACGTTTTCCAATGATGAGCACTTTTAAAGTTCTGCTATGTGGCGCGGTATTATC
CCGTATTGACGCCGGGCAAGAGCAACTCGGTCGCCGCATACACTATTCTCAGAATGACTTGGTTGAGTAC
TCACCAGTCACAGAAAAGCATCTTACGGATGGCATGACAGTAAGAGAATTATGCAGTGCTGCCATAACCA
TGAGTGATAACACTGCGGCCAACTTACTTCTGACAACGATCGGAGGACCGAAGGAGCTAACCGCTTTTTT
GCACAACATGGGGGATCATGTAACTCGCCTTGATCGTTGGGAACCGGAGCTGAATGAAGCCATACCAAAC
GACGAGCGTGACACCACGATGCCTGTAGCAATGGCAACAACGTTGCGCAAACTATTAACTGGCGAACTAC
TTACTCTAGCTTCCCGGCAACAATTAATAGACTGGATGGAGGCGGATAAAGTTGCAGGACCACTTCTGCG
CTCGGCCCTTCCGGCTGGCTGGTTTATTGCTGATAAATCTGGAGCCGGTGAGCGTGGGTCTCGCGGTATC
ATTGCAGCACTGGGGCCAGATGGTAAGCCCTCCCGTATCGTAGTTATCTACACGACGGGGAGTCAGGCAA
CTATGGATGAACGAAATAGACAGATCGCTGAGATAGGTGCCTCACTGATTAAGCATTGGTAACTGTCAGA
CCAAGTTTACTCATATATACTTTAGATTGATTTAAAACTTCATTTTTAATTTAAAAGGATCTAGGTGAAG
ATCCTTTTTGATAATCTCATGACCAAAATCCCTTAACGTGAGTTTTCGTTCCACTGAGCGTCAGACCCCG
TAGAAAAGATCAAAGGATCTTCTTGAGATCCTTTTTTTCTGCGCGTAATCTGCTGCTTGCAAACAAAAAA
ACCACCGCTACCAGCGGTGGTTTGTTTGCCGGATCAAGAGCTACCAACTCTTTTTCCGAAGGTAACTGGC
TTCAGCAGAGCGCAGATACCAAATACTGTTCTTCTAGTGTAGCCGTAGTTAGGCCACCACTTCAAGAACT
CTGTAGCACCGCCTACATACCTCGCTCTGCTAATCCTGTTACCAGTGGCTGCTGCCAGTGGCGATAAGTC
GTGTCTTACCGGGTTGGACTCAAGACGATAGTTACCGGATAAGGCGCAGCGGTCGGGCTGAACGGGGGGT
TCGTGCACACAGCCCAGCTTGGAGCGAACGACCTACACCGAACTGAGATACCTACAGCGTGAGCTATGAG
AAAGCGCCACGCTTCCCGAAGGGAGAAAGGCGGACAGGTATCCGGTAAGCGGCAGGGTCGGAACAGGAGA
GCGCACGAGGGAGCTTCCAGGGGGAAACGCCTGGTATCTTTATAGTCCTGTCGGGTTTCGCCACCTCTGA
CTTGAGCGTCGATTTTTGTGATGCTCGTCAGGGGGGCGGAGCCTATGGAAAAACGCCAGCAACGCGGCCT
TTTTACGGTTCCTGGCCTTTTGCTGGCCTTTTGCTCACATGTTCTTTCCTGCGTTATCCCCTGATTCTGT
GGATAACCGTATTACCGCCTTTGAGTGAGCTGATACCGCTCGCCGCAGCCGAACGACCGAGCGCAGCGAG
TCAGTGAGCGAGGAAGCGGAAGAGCGCCCAATACGCAAACCGCCTCTCCCCGCGCGTTGGCCGATTCATT
AATGCAGAGCTTGCAATTCGCGCGCGAAGGCGAAGCGGCATTTACGTTGACACCATCGAATGGCGCAAAA
CCTTTCGCGGTATGGCATGATAGCGCCCGGAAGAGAGTCAATTCAGGGTGGTGAATGTGAAACCAGTAAC
GTTATACGATGTCGCAGAGTATGCCGGTGTCTCTTATCAGACCGTTTCCCGCGTGGTGAACCAGGCCAGC
CACGTTTCTGCGAAAACGCGGGAAAAAGTGGAAGCGGCGATGGCGGAGCTGAATTACATTCCCAACCGCG
TGGCACAACAACTGGCGGGCAAACAGTCGTTGCTGATTGGCGTTGCCACCTCCAGTCTGGCCCTGCACGC
GCCGTCGCAAATTGTCGCGGCGATTAAATCTCGCGCCGATCAACTGGGTGCCAGCGTGGTGGTGTCGATG
GTAGAACGAAGCGGCGTCGAAGCCTGTAAAGCGGCGGTGCACAATCTTCTCGCGCAACGGGTCAGTGGGC
TGATCATTAACTATCCGCTGGATGACCAGGATGCCATTGCTGTGGAAGCTGCCTGCACTAATGTTCCGGC
GTTATTTCTTGATGTCTCTGACCAGACACCCATCAACAGTATTATTTTCTCCCATGAAGACGGTACGCGA
CTGGGCGTGGAGCATCTGGTCGCATTGGGTCACCAGCAAATCGCGCTGTTAGCGGGCCCATTAAGTTCTG
TCTCGGCGCGTCTGCGTCTGGCTGGCTGGCATAAATATCTCACTCGCAATCAAATTCAGCCGATAGCGGA
ACGGGAAGGCGACTGGAGTGCCATGTCCGGTTTTCAACAAACCATGCAAATGCTGAATGAGGGCATCGTT
CCCACTGCGATGCTGGTTGCCAACGATCAGATGGCGCTGGGCGCAATGCGCGCCATTACCGAGTCCGGGC
TGCGCGTTGGTGCGGATATCTCGGTAGTGGGATACGACGATACCGAAGACAGCTCATGTTATATCCCGCC
GTTAACCACCATCAAACAGGATTTTCGCCTGCTGGGGCAAACCAGCGTGGACCGCTTGCTGCAACTCTCT
CAGGGCCAGGCGGTGAAGGGCAATCAGCTGTTGCCCGTCTCACTGGTGAAAAGAAAAACCACCCTGGCGC
CCAATACGCAAACCGCCTCTCCCCGCGCGTTGGCCGATTCATTAATGCAGCTGGCACGACAGGTTTCCCG
ACTGGAAAGCGGGCAGTGAGCGCAACGCAATTAATGTGAGTTAGCTCACTCATTAGGCACCCCAGGCTTT
ACACTTTATGCTTCCGGCTCGTATGTTGTGTGGAATTGTGAGCGGATAACAATTTCACACAGGAAACAGC
TATGACCATGATTACGCCAAGCTCTAATACGACTCACTATAGGGAAAGCTGGTACGCCTGCAGGTACCGG
TCCGGAATTCCCGGGTCGACAAGAGGTAATCCTTAACATCAGTGTTCCCAGGAACCAGAAACGACTAAGT
TCCTAGTTCTTGGCGGAGGTGCCACCAGACACAGGTCCATAGCAGATCTTTCCAGCTGTGGCTTGCAAGT
CCCAAATTCTAACCCCAGTCAATTGTGGAAGGGGTGTGGTCTCGTCTTGGTGCAGCCACAAGGTCAGCTC
CGTCCGAGATGTAGGTGTGGGCTTCCCACAAGCGTCCTGGGGCGGAGGTGAGGTGAGGTGAGGTAGGAGG
GAGGCACGGCTCCCGCGGCGGCGAGGCGGGTCCAGAGCAGACTGAAGATAAAAGGCAGAACCAAACTCTT
GACTCCGCACGTGCTGCTCCGGCTCCCGCGTGGCGTTCTCAGCATCCAGTCTTCTGTGTCTGCAGGGTAT
CAGAAGAACAGATGCTATTCCTTGGGATGCTAAAACAGGTGGTCAATGGGACTGCACAGAGCAAAGCCTC
TAGCTGCCGGAAGCTTGTCTTGCCCTTGAAGTTTCTAGGCACCTCCCAGCACCGGATCCCAGCCGATGCC
AACTTCCACTCCACCTCGATCTCGGAAGCTGAGCCTCCTCGGGTCTTGATCACAGGGGGTCTTGGCCAGC
TGGGGGTAGGACTTGCTAACCTCCTGAGGAAACGATTTGGGAAGAACAATGTGATCCTATCAGACATAAG
GAAGCCCCCTGCTCATGTCTTCCACAGTGGCCCGTTTGTTTATGCCAACATCTTGGATTACAAGAGCCTC
CGTGAGATCGTGGTGAACCACCGTATCAGCTGGCTGTTTCACTACAGTGCCCTGCTGAGTGCCGTGGGAG
AGGCAAATGTGTCCTTAGCCAGAGATGTGAATATAACTGGATTGCATAACGTTCTAGATGTTGCAGCTGA
ATACAACGTGAGATTGTTTGTGCCCAGCACGATTGGAGCCTTTGGACCTACCTCTCCCCGGAACCCTGCA
CCCGATCTCTGTATTCAAAGGCCTAGGACCATCTATGGGGTATCCAAGGTCCACACAGAGCTCATGGGAG
AATACTATTATTACCGGTACGGGTTAGATTTTCGGTGCCTGCGTTATCCTGGAATCATTTCTGCAGATTC
CCAGCCTGGAGGAGGAACAACTGACTACGCCGTCCAGATTTTCCACGCTGCAGCAAAGAACGGCACATTC
GAGTGCAACCTCGAGGCTGGCACCAGGCTCCCAATGATGTACATCAGTGACTGCCTCAGGGCCACCCTGG
AGGTCATGGAAGCCCCTGCCGAGCGCCTGTCCATGAGAACCTACAACATCAGCGCCATGAGCTTCACCCC
CGAAGAGCTGGCCCAGGCGCTCCGCAAGCACGCGCCTGACTTCCAGATCACCCACTGCGTGGATCCCCTC
CGACAGGCCATAGCGGAGAGCTGGCCCATGATTCTAGATGACAGCAATGCTCGGAAGGACTGGGGCTGGA
AGCATGACTTTGATCTTCCAGAGTTGGTGGCTACGATGCTCAACTTCCACGGCGTCAGCACCAGAGTTGC
CCAAGTGAACTAAAGAAGAGGAGCGGCCCCTGTGTCCTCAAAGTGCAGGGCGCACGGCAGTCTCTAAGTT
GGAGAGCCAGACTGAATTCTAGCCTCTCCCAGGGGACAGCTCGCGTGGGGTTGGAGTTCCTTTACACACT
GCCTTTGTCCTGTGCCTAAATTGGTCCAAGCACAAAGGCCAGAGAAATGAAGTCCTGAGTGGTGGTGGCT
ATCTCTCGGGATCTGCAGCATTTGTATTTAATTAAATTCAATTTAAGTATCACTCCTGAGACTTATTCTC
TTGCCCAGAGACCAAAGATTACATGTTAGGGTTTTCAAAGCTGTTCTTCATGTTTAAGCCTGGAATACTA
ATTAAAAAAACGATCGCTTGCAAAAAAAAAAAAAAAAAAAAAAAAAAAAAAAAAAAAAAAAAAAAAAAAA
AAAAAAAAAAAAAAAAAAAAAAAAAAAAAAAAAAAAGGGCGGCCGCTCTAGAGGATCCAAGCTTACGTAC
GCGTGCATGCGACGTCATAGCTCTTCTATAGTGTCACCTAAATTCAATTCACTGGCCGTCGTTTTACAAC
GTCGTGACTGGGAAAACCCTGGCGTTACCCAACTTAATCGCCTTGCAGCACATCCCCCTTTCGCCAGCTG
GCGTAATAGCGAAGAGGCCCGCACCGATCGCCCTTCCCAACAGTTGCGCAGCCTGAATGGCGAATGGG
[124 nt withheld, positions 5319-5442]
C
[91 nt withheld, positions 5444-5534]
A
[49 nt withheld, positions 5536-5584]
CCTTTGACGTTGGAGTCCACGTTCTT
[37 nt withheld, positions 5611-5647]
ACCCTATCTCGGTCTATTCTTTTGATTTATAAGGGATTTTGCCGATTTCGGCCTATTGGTTAAAAAATGA
GCTGATTTAACAAAAATTTAACGCGAATTTTAACAAAATATTAACGCTTACAATTTAGGTGGCACTTTTC
GGGGAAATGTGCGCGGAACCCCTATTTGTTTATTTTTCTAAATACATTCAAATATGTATCCGCTCATGAG
ACAATAACCCTGATAAATGCTTCAATAATATTGAAAAAGGAAGAGTATGAGTATTCAACATTTCCGTGTC
GCCCTTATTCCCTTTTTTGCGGCATTTTGCCTTCCTGTTTTTGCTCACCCAGAAACGCTGGTGAAAGTAA
AAGATGCTGAAGATCAGTTGGGTGCACGAGTGGGTTACATCGAACTGGATCTCAACAGCGGTAAGATCCT
TGAGA
